>Addgene plasmid #86652 | alpha4-nAChR shRNA (Alpha-4.3) | addgene full sequence | sequence record 180128 | Addgene NGS Result
GAACGCTGACGTCATCAACCCGCTCCAAGGAATCGCGGGCCCAGTGTCACTAGGCGGGAACACCCAGCGC
GCGTGCGCCCTGGCAGGAAGATGGCTGTGAGGGACAGGGGAGTGGCGCCCTGCAATATTTGCATGTCGCT
ATGTGTTCTGGGAAATCACCATAAACGTGAAATGTCTTTGGATTTGGGAATCTTATAAGTTCTGTATGAG
ACCACAGATCCCATGAGAAGAACCAGATGATGATTAAGAGATCATCATCTGGTTCTTCTCATTTTTTGGA
AAAGCTTATCGATACCGTCGACCTCGAGGGGGGGCCCGGTACCAGCTTTTGTTCCCTTTAGTGAGGGTTA
ATTTCGAGCTTGGCGTAATCATGGTCATAGCTGTTTCCTGTGTGAAATTGTTATCCGCTCACAATTCCAC
ACAACATACGAGCCGGAAGCATAAAGTGTAAAGCCTGGGGTGCCTAATGAGTGAGCTAACTCACATTAAT
TGCGTTGCGCTCACTGCCCGCTTTCCAGTCGGGAAACCTGTCGTGCCAGCTGCATTAATGAATCGGCCAA
CGCGCGGGGAGAGGCGGTTTGCGTATTGGGCGCTCTTCCGCTTCCTCGCTCACTGACTCGCTGCGCTCGG
TCGTTCGGCTGCGGCGAGCGGTATCAGCTCACTCAAAGGCGGTAATACGGTTATCCACAGAATCAGGGGA
TAACGCAGGAAAGAACATGTGAGCAAAAGGCCAGCAAAAGGCCAGGAACCGTAAAAAGGCCGCGTTGCTG
GCGTTTTTCCATAGGCTCCGCCCCCCTGACGAGCATCACAAAAATCGACGCTCAAGTCAGAGGTGGCGAA
ACCCGACAGGACTATAAAGATACCAGGCGTTTCCCCCTGGAAGCTCCCTCGTGCGCTCTCCTGTTCCGAC
CCTGCCGCTTACCGGATACCTGTCCGCCTTTCTCCCTTCGGGAAGCGTGGCGCTTTCTCATAGCTCACGC
TGTAGGTATCTCAGTTCGGTGTAGGTCGTTCGCTCCAAGCTGGGCTGTGTGCACGAACCCCCCGTTCAGC
CCGACCGCTGCGCCTTATCCGGTAACTATCGTCTTGAGTCCAACCCGGTAAGACACGACTTATCGCCACT
GGCAGCAGCCACTGGTAACAGGATTAGCAGAGCGAGGTATGTAGGCGGTGCTACAGAGTTCTTGAAGTGG
TGGCCTAACTACGGCTACACTAGAAGAACAGTATTTGGTATCTGCGCTCTGCTGAAGCCAGTTACCTTCG
GAAAAAGAGTTGGTAGCTCTTGATCCGGCAAACAAACCACCGCTGGTAGCGGTGGTTTTTTTGTTTGCAA
GCAGCAGATTACGCGCAGAAAAAAAGGATCTCAAGAAGATCCTTTGATCTTTTCTACGGGGTCTGACGCT
CAGTGGAACGAAAACTCACGTTAAGGGATTTTGGTCATGAGATTATCAAAAAGGATCTTCACCTAGATCC
TTTTAAATTAAAAATGAAGTTTTAAATCAATCTAAAGTATATATGAGTAAACTTGGTCTGACAGTTACCA
ATGCTTAATCAGTGAGGCACCTATCTCAGCGATCTGTCTATTTCGTTCATCCATAGTTGCCTGACTCCCC
GTCGTGTAGATAACTACGATACGGGAGGGCTTACCATCTGGCCCCAGTGCTGCAATGATACCGCGAGACC
CACGCTCACCGGCTCCAGATTTATCAGCAATAAACCAGCCAGCCGGAAGGGCCGAGCGCAGAAGTGGTCC
TGCAACTTTATCCGCCTCCATCCAGTCTATTAATTGTTGCCGGGAAGCTAGAGTAAGTAGTTCGCCAGTT
AATAGTTTGCGCAACGTTGTTGCCATTGCTACAGGCATCGTGGTGTCACGCTCGTCGTTTGGTATGGCTT
CATTCAGCTCCGGTTCCCAACGATCAAGGCGAGTTACATGATCCCCCATGTTGTGCAAAAAAGCGGTTAG
CTCCTTCGGTCCTCCGATCGTTGTCAGAAGTAAGTTGGCCGCAGTGTTATCACTCATGGTTATGGCAGCA
CTGCATAATTCTCTTACTGTCATGCCATCCGTAAGATGCTTTTCTGTGACTGGTGAGTACTCAACCAAGT
CATTCTGAGAATAGTGTATGCGGCGACCGAGTTGCTCTTGCCCGGCGTCAATACGGGATAATACCGCGCC
ACATAGCAGAACTTTAAAAGTGCTCATCATTGGAAAACGTTCTTCGGGGCGAAAACTCTCAAGGATCTTA
CCGCTGTTGAGATCCAGTTCGATGTAACCCACTCGTGCACCCAACTGATCTTCAGCATCTTTTACTTTCA
CCAGCGTTTCTGGGTGAGCAAAAACAGGAAGGCAAAATGCCGCAAAAAAGGGAATAAGGGCGACACGGAA
ATGTTGAATACTCATACTCTTCCTTTTTCAATATTATTGAAGCATTTATCAGGGTTATTGTCTCATGAGC
GGATACATATTTGAATGTATTTAGAAAAATAAACAAATAGGGGTTCCGCGCACATTTCCCCGAAAAGTGC
CACCTAAATTGTAAGCGTTAATATTTTGTTAAAATTCGCGTTAAATTTTTGTTAAATCAGCTCATTTTTT
AACCAATAGGCCGAAATCGGCAAAATCCCTTATAAATCAAAAGAATAGACCGAGATAGGGT
[37 nt withheld, positions 2652-2688]
AAAGAACGTGGACTCCAACGTCAAAGG
[49 nt withheld, positions 2716-2764]
T
[91 nt withheld, positions 2766-2856]
G
[124 nt withheld, positions 2858-2981]
CCCATTCGCCATTCAGGCTGCGCAACTGTTGGGAAGGGCGATCGGTGCGGGCCTCTTCGCTATTACGCCA
GCTGGCGAAAGGGGGATGTGCTGCAAGGCGATTAAGTTGGGTAACGCCAGGGTTTTCCCAGTCACGACGT
TGTAAAACGACGGCCAGTGAATTGTAATACGACTCACTATAGGGCGAATTGGAGCTCCACCGCGGTGGCG
GCCGCTCTAGAACTAGTGGATCCCCCGGGCTGCATGGGGTCGTGCGCTCCTTTCGGTCGGGCGCTGCGGG
TCGTGGGGCGGGCGTCAGGCACCGGGCTTGCGGGTCATGCACCAGGTGCGCGGTCCTTCGGGCACCTCGA
CGTCGGCGGTGACGGTGAAGCCGAGCCGCTCGTAGAAGGGGAGGTTGCGGGGCGCGGAGGTCTCCAGGAA
GGCGGGCACCCCGGCGCGCTCGGCCGCCTCCACTCCGGGGAGCACGACGGCGCTGCCCAGACCCTTGCCC
TGGTGGTCGGGCGAGACGCCGACGGTGGCCAGGAACCACGCGGGCTCCTTGGGCCGGTGCGGCGCCAGGA
GGCCTTCCATCTGTTGCTGCGCGGCCAGCCGGGAACCGCTCAACTCGGCCATGCGCGGGCCGATCTCGGC
GAACACCGCCCCCGCTTCGACGCTCTCCGGCGTGGTCCAGACCGCCACCGCGGCGCCGTCGTCCGCGACC
CACACCTTGCCGATGTCGAGCCCGACGCGCGTGAGGAAGAGTTCTTGCAGCTCGGTGACCCGCTCGATGT
GGCGGTCCGGATCGACGGTGTGGCGCGTGGCGGGGTAGTCGGCGAACGCGGCGGCGAGGGTGCGTACGGC
CCTGGGGACGTCGTCGCGGGTGGCGAGGCGCACCGTGGGCTTGTACTCGGTCATGGTAAGCTAGCTTGGG
CTGCAGGTCGAAAGGCCCGGAGATGAGGAAGAGGAGAACAGCGCGGCAGACGTGCGCTTTTGAAGCGTGC
AGAATGCCGGGCCTCCGGAGGACCTTCGGGCGCCCGCCCCGCCCCTGAGCCCGCCCCTGAGCCCGCCCCC
GGACCCACCCCTTCCCAGCCTCTGAGCCCAGAAAGCGAAGGAGCAAAGCTGCTATTGGCCGCTGCCCCAA
AGGCCTACCCGCTTCCATTGCTCAGCGGTGCTGTCCATCTGCACGAGACTAGTGAGACGTGCTACTTCCA
TTTGTCACGTCCTGCACGACGCGAGCTGCGGGGCGGGGGGGAACTTCCTGACTAGGGGAGGAGTAGAAGG
TGGCGCGAAGGGGCCACCAAAGAACGGAGCCGGTTGGCGCCTACCGGTGGATGTGGAATGTGTGCGAGGC
CAGAGGCCACTTGTGTAGCGCCAAGTGCCCAGCGGGGCTGCTAAAGCGCATGCTCCAGACTGCCTTGGGA
AAAGCGCCTCCCCTACCCGGTAGAATTC
Features (pLannotate 1.2.2; 16 found; start..end, strand, type, name):
      1..215     +  promoter       H1 promoter: human H1 RNA promoter
    282..323     +  misc_feature   MCS (fragment): pBluescript multiple cloning site
    335..353     -  promoter       T3 promoter: promoter for bacteriophage T3 RNA polymerase
    398..414     -  protein_bind   lac operator: The lac repressor binds to the lac operator to inhibit transcription in E. coli. This inhibition can be relieved by adding lactose or isopropyl-β-D-thiogalactopyranoside (IPTG). lac repressor encoded by lacI
    422..452     -  promoter       lac promoter: promoter for the E. coli lac operon
    467..488     -  protein_bind   CAP binding site: CAP binding activates transcription in the presence of cAMP. E. coli catabolite activator protein
    501..593     -  CDS            lacI (fragment): lac repressor; lacI; The lac repressor binds to the lac operator to inhibit transcription in E. coli. This inhibition can be relieved by adding lactose or isopropyl-β-D-thiogalactopyranoside (IPTG).
    776..1364    -  rep_origin     ori: high-copy-number ColE1/pMB1/pBR322/pUC origin of replication
   1535..2395    -  CDS            AmpR: β-lactamase; bla; confers resistance to ampicillin, carbenicillin, and related antibiotics
   2396..2500    -  promoter       AmpR promoter: bla
   2553..2981    -  rep_origin     f1 ori (sequence partly withheld): f1 bacteriophage origin of replication; arrow indicates direction of (+) strand synthesis
   2986..3143    -  CDS            lacZα (fragment): LacZα fragment of β-galactosidase; lacZ fragment
   3146..3164    +  promoter       T7 promoter: promoter for bacteriophage T7 RNA polymerase
   3173..3225    +  misc_feature   MCS (fragment): pBluescript multiple cloning site
   3276..3875    -  CDS            PuroR: puromycin N-acetyltransferase; pac from Streptomyces alboniger; confers resistance to puromycin
   3900..4399    -  promoter       PGK promoter: mouse phosphoglycerate kinase 1 promoter
