[The description below was written by a language model from this plasmid's Addgene catalogue record and pLannotate feature annotations shown in this document.]
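Description:
alpha4-nAChR shRNA (Alpha-4.3) is a mammalian RNAi plasmid built on the pSuper backbone and designed to express a short hairpin RNA against human CHRNA4, the gene encoding the alpha-4 subunit of the neuronal nicotinic acetylcholine receptor. The hairpin is driven by the human H1 RNA promoter, an RNA polymerase III promoter commonly used for shRNA expression because it produces small, defined transcripts that the cell processes into siRNA to knock down the target mRNA. The hairpin itself is not annotated as a feature, but it would sit in the short interval between the H1 promoter and the adjacent pBluescript-derived polylinker fragment. The depositor notes that full-plasmid sequencing found one adenine missing at position 19 of the recorded shRNA target sequence; the depositing lab considers that function is probably retained, but this is not stated to have been verified.

The annotated 4,409 nt sequence shows a pBluescript-type framework: a high-copy ColE1/pUC origin and a β-lactamase gene for propagation and ampicillin selection in E. coli, an f1 origin for single-stranded DNA production, remnants of the lacZα/lac promoter region, and flanking T7 and T3 promoters that serve mainly as sequencing primer sites. Although the catalogue entry lists no mammalian selection marker, the feature table identifies a puromycin N-acetyltransferase gene under the mouse PGK promoter, which would allow enrichment or stable selection of transfected mammalian cells with puromycin. The plasmid carries no viral packaging elements, so it is delivered by transfection. It is suited to loss-of-function studies of CHRNA4 in human cells.
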