Addgene plasmid #86652: alpha4-nAChR shRNA (Alpha-4.3)
Purpose: expression of shRNA targeting CHRNA4
Depositing lab: Jaime Modiano. Depositing organization: University of Colorado Denver and Anschutz Medical Campus.
Backbone
  Vector backbone: pSuper
  Vector type: Mammalian Expression, RNAi
Growth in bacteria
  Bacterial resistance: Ampicillin, 100 μg/mL
  Growth temperature: 37°C
  Growth strain: DH5alpha
  Copy number: Unknown
Gene/Insert
  Gene/Insert name: CHRNA4 (alpha4-nAChR)
  gRNA/shRNA sequence: ATGAGAAGAACCAGATGAATGA
  Species: H. sapiens (human)
  Entrez Gene: CHRNA4 (a.k.a. BFNC, EBN, EBN1, NACHR, NACHRA4, NACRA4)
  Promoter: H1
  Cloning method: Unknown
  Sequencing primers: 5′ T7
Terms and licenses: Academic/Nonprofit Terms; Industry Terms: Not Available to Industry
Depositor comments: Addgene NGS found that the "A" nucleotide at position 19 within the shRNA sequence is missing; depositing lab feels that functionality is likely maintained
How to cite: alpha4-nAChR shRNA (Alpha-4.3) was a gift from Jaime Modiano (Addgene plasmid # 86652 ; http://n2t.net/addgene:86652 ; RRID:Addgene_86652)
